Addgene plasmid #37912: MSCV-C 11E7
Depositing lab: Karl Munger. Depositing organization: Brigham and Women's Hospital. Publication: Interpreting cancer genomes using systematic host network perturbations by tumour virus proteins. Rozenblatt-Rosen O, Deo RC, Padi M, Adelmant G, Calderwood MA, Rolland T, Grace M, Dricot A, Askenazi M, Tavares M, Pevzner SJ, Abderazzaq F, Byrdsong D, Carvunis AR, Chen AA, Cheng J, Correll M, Duarte M, Fan C, Feltkamp MC, Ficarro SB, Franchi R, Garg BK, Gulbahce N, Hao T, Holthaus AM, James R, Korkhin A, Litovchick L, Mar JC, Pak TR, Rabello S, Rubio R, Shen Y, Singh S, Spangle JM, Tasan M, Wanamaker S, Webber JT, Roecklein-Canfield J, Johannsen E, Barabasi AL, Beroukhim R, Kieff E, Cusick ME, Hill DE, Munger K, Marto JA, Quackenbush J, Roth FP, DeCaprio JA, Vidal M. Nature. 2012 Jul 26;487(7408):491-5. 10.1038/nature11288 PubMed 22810586.
Backbone
  Vector backbone: MSCV-C FLAGHA
  Backbone size w/o insert (bp): 8162
  Total vector size (bp): 6962
  Vector type: Mammalian Expression, Retroviral
  Selectable markers: Puromycin
Growth in bacteria
  Bacterial resistance: Ampicillin, 100 μg/mL
  Growth temperature: 37°C
  Growth strain: DH5alpha
  Copy number: Low Copy
Gene/Insert
  Gene/Insert name: HPV 11 E7
  Species: HPV
  Insert size (bp): 300
  Promoter: PKG
  Tag / fusion protein: Flag (C terminal on backbone); HA (C terminal on backbone)
  Cloning method: Gateway Cloning
  Sequencing primers: 5′ LXSN 5'; 3′ MSCV-C seq. rev.
Resource information
  A portion of this plasmid was derived from a plasmid made by: Y. Jacob lab
Terms and licenses: Academic/Nonprofit Terms; Industry Terms: Not Available to Industry
How to cite: MSCV-C 11E7 was a gift from Karl Munger (Addgene plasmid # 37912 ; http://n2t.net/addgene:37912 ; RRID:Addgene_37912)
