[The description below was written by a language model from this plasmid's Addgene catalogue record.]
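Description:
MSCV-C 11E7 is a retroviral mammalian expression plasmid built on the MSCV-C FLAGHA backbone, a murine stem cell virus-type vector adapted for Gateway recombination cloning. It is propagated in E. coli as a low-copy plasmid under ampicillin selection, and it carries a puromycin marker so that transduced or transfected mammalian cells can be selected. The record gives a backbone size of 8162 bp without insert and a smaller total size of 6962 bp. This is consistent with Gateway cloning, in which the recombination cassette in the empty destination vector is replaced by a much shorter insert, although the record does not explain the difference.

The payload is the E7 open reading frame of human papillomavirus type 11, about 300 bp, inserted so that the backbone supplies tandem FLAG and HA epitope tags at the C terminus of the protein. The dual tag permits detection with standard antibodies and sequential affinity purification of E7 together with associated host proteins. The promoter field lists "PKG", probably meaning the phosphoglycerate kinase (PGK) promoter. In MSCV-style vectors that promoter usually drives the drug-resistance gene while the viral LTR drives the insert, but no feature table is provided, so the actual arrangement cannot be confirmed here.

The construct belongs to a collection used for a systematic study of how tumour virus proteins perturb host cell networks. It is suited to producing retrovirus for stable expression of tagged HPV 11 E7 in mammalian cells, for example for interaction or expression profiling.
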