>Addgene plasmid #37912 | MSCV-C 11E7 | depositor partial sequence | sequence record 47559 | Tag and insert
GTTAAGCTATCAACAAGTTTGTACAAAAAAGTTGGCATGCATGGAAGACTTGTTACCCTAAAGGATATAG
TACTAGACCTGCAGCCTCCTGACCCTGTAGGGTTACATTGCTATGAGCAATTAGAAGACAGCTCAGAAGA
TGAGGTGGACAAGGTGGACAAACAAGACGCACAACCTTTAACACAACATTACCAAATACTGACCTGTTGC
TGTGGATGTGACAGCAACGTCCGACTGGTTGTGGAGTGCACAGACGGAGACATCAGACAACTACAAGACC
TTTTGCTGGGCACACTAAATATTGTGTGTCCCATCTGCGCACCAAAACCATCAACTTTCTTGTACAAAGT
GGTTGATCTAGAGGGCCCGCGGTTCGAACTCGAGGACTACAAGGACGACGATGACAAGTCGGCCGCTGGA
GGATACCCCTACGACGTGCCCGACTACGCCTAGAATTCTACCGGGTAGGGG
