>Addgene plasmid #37912 | MSCV-C 11E7 | addgene partial sequence | sequence record 50350 | MSCV-rev 5'-CAGCGGGGCTGCTAAAGCGCATGC-3'
ATTCTAGGCGTAGTCGGGCACGTCGTAGGGGTATCCTCCAGCGGCCGACTTGTCATCGTCGTCCTTGTAG
TCCTCGAGTTCGAACCGCGGGCCCTCTAGATCAACCACTTTGTACAAGAAAGTTGATGGTTTTGGTGCGC
AGATGGGACACACAATATTTAGTGTGCCCAGCAAAAGGTCTTGTAGTTGTCTGATGTCTCCGTCTGTGCA
CTCCACAACCAGTCGGACGTTGCTGTCACATCCACAGCAACAGGTCAGTATTTGGTAATGTTGTGTTAAA
GGTTGTGCGTCTTGTTTGTCCACCTTGTCCACCTCATCTTCTGAGCTGTCTTCTAATTGCTCATAGCAAT
GTAACCCTACAGGGTCAGGAGGCTGCAGGTCTAGTACTATATCCTTTAGGGTAACAAGTCTTCCATGCAT
GCCAACTTTTTTGTACAAACTTGTTGATAGCTTAACTAGCCAGCTTGGGTCTCCCTATAGTGAGTCGTAT
TAGATCTAATTCCGGCGCCTAGAGAAGGAGTGAGGGCTGGATAAAGGGAGGATCGAGGCGGGGTCGAACG
AGGAGGTTCAAGGGGGAGAGACGGGGCGGATGGAGGAAGA
